>Addgene plasmid #160155 | 13 pCOLI_A_CBP | addgene full sequence | sequence record 316895 | Addgene NGS Result
ACGGGGGGTTCGTGCACACAGCCCAGCTTGGAGCGAACGACCTACACCGAACTGAGATACCTACAGCGTG
AGCTATGAGAAAGCGCCACGCTTCCCGAAGGGAGAAAGGCGGACAGGTATCCGGTAAGCGGCAGGGTCGG
AACAGGAGAGCGCACGAGGGAGCTTCCAGGGGGAAACGCCTGGTATCTTTATAGTCCTGTCGGGTTTCGC
CACCTCTGACTTGAGCGTCGATTTTTGTGATGCTCGTCAGGGGGGCGGAGCCTATGGAAAAACGCCAGCA
ACGCGGCCTTTTTACGGTTCCTGGCCTTTTGCTGGCCTTTTGCTCACATGTTCTTTCCTGCGTTATCCCC
TGATTCTGTGGATAACCGTATTACCGCCTTTGAGTGAGCTGATACCGCTCGCCGCAGCCGAACGACCGAG
CGCAGCGAGTCAGTGAGCGAGGAAGCGGAAGAGCGCCTGATGCGGTATTTTCTCCTTACGCATCTGTGCG
GTATTTCACACCGCAATGGTGCACTCTCAGTACAATCTGCTCTGATGCCGCATAGTTAAGCCAGTATACA
CTCCGCTATCGCTACGTGACTGGGTCATGGCTGCGCCCCGACACCCGCCAACACCCGCTGACGCGCCCTG
ACGGGCTTGTCTGCTCCCGGCATCCGCTTACAGACAAGCTGTGACCGTCTCCGGGAGCTGCATGTGTCAG
AGGTTTTCACCGTCATCACCGAAACGCGCGAGGCAGCTGCGGTAAAGCTCATCAGCGTGGTCGTGAAGCG
ATTCACAGATGTCTGCCTGTTCATCCGCGTCCAGCTCGTTGAGTTTCTCCAGAAGCGTTAATGTCTGGCT
TCTGATAAAGCGGGCCATGTTAAGGGCGGTTTTTTCCTGTTTGGTCACTGATGCCTCCGTGTAAGGGGGA
TTTCTGTTCATGGGGTAATGATACCGATGAAACGAGAGAGGATGCTCACGATACGGGTTACTGATGATGA
ACATGCCCGGTTACTGGAACGTTGTGAGGGTAAACAACTGGCGGTATGGATGCGGCGGGACCAGAGAAAA
ATCACTCAGGGTCAATGCCAGCGCTTCGTTAATACAGATGTAGGTGTTGGCACCATGCATCGATCCCGCG
AAATTAATACGACTCACTATAGGGAGACCACAACGGTTTCCCTCCGGCTCCGGAAATAATTTTGTTTAAC
TTTAAGAAGGAGATATATATATGAAGCGACGATGGAAAAAGAATTTCATAGCCGTCTCAGCAGCCAACCG
CTTTAAGAAAATCTCATCCTCCGGGGCACTTAGCAGCGGATCTCTGGAAGTTCTGTTCCAGGGGCCCGGA
TCCCGGTCCGACATATGAGCGCGCGGAATTCAAAGGCCTACGTCGACGAGCTCACTAGTCGCGGCCGCTT
TCGAATCTAGAGCCTGCAGTCTCGACAAGCTTGTCGAGAAGTACTAGAGGATGTACAACGCGTGCGCGCT
GATCCGGCTGCTAACAAAGCCCGAAAGGAAGCTGAGTTGGCTGCTGCCACCGCTGAGCAATAACTAGCAT
AACCCCTTGGGGCCTCTAAACGGGTCTTGAGGGGTTTTTTGCTGAAAGGAGGAACTATATCGGGATTAGC
CCGCCTAATGAGCGGGCTTTTTTTTAATTCCCCTATTTGTTTATTTTTCTAAATACATTCAAATATGTAT
CCGCTCATGAGACAATAACCCTGATAAATGCTTCAATAATATTGAAAAAGGAAGAGTATGAGTATTCAAC
ATTTCCGTGTCGCCCTTATTCCCTTTTTTGCGGCATTTTGCCTTCCTGTTTTTGCTCACCCAGAAACGCT
CGTGAAAGTAAAAGACGCAGAGGACCAATTGGGGGCACGAGTGGGATACATAGAACTGGACTTGAATAGC
GGTAAAATCCTTGAGAGTTTTCGCCCTGAAGAGCGTTTTCCAATGATGAGCACTTTCAAAGTTCTGCTAT
GTGGAGCAGTATTATCCCGTGTAGATGCGGGGCAAGAGCAACTCGGACGACGAATACACTATTCGCAGAA
TGACTTGGTTGAATACTCCCCAGTGACAGAAAAGCACCTTACGGACGGAATGACGGTAAGAGAATTATGT
AGTGCCGCCATAACGATGAGTGATAACACTGCGGCGAACTTACTTCTGACAACCATCGGTGGACCGAAGG
AATTAACCGCTTTTTTGCACAATATGGGAGACCATGTAACTCGCCTTGACCGTTGGGAACCAGAACTGAA
TGAAGCCATACCAAACGACGAGCGAGACACCACAATGCCTGCGGCAATGGCAACAACATTACGCAAACTA
TTAACTGGCGAACTACTTACTCTGGCTTCACGGCAACAATTAATAGACTGGCTTGAAGCGGATAAAGTTG
CAGGACCACTACTGCGTTCGGCACTTCCTGCTGGCTGGTTTATTGCTGATAAATCTGGGGCAGGAGAGCG
TGGTTCACGGGGTATCATTGCCGCACTTGGACCAGATGGTAAGCCTTCCCGTATCGTAGTTATCTACACG
ACGGGTAGTCAGGCAACTATGGACGAACGAAATAGACAGATTGCTGAAATAGGGGCTTCACTGATTAAGC
ATTGGTAAACCGATACAATTAAAGGCTCCTTTTGGAGCCTTTTTTTTTTGGACGGACCGGTAGAAAAGAT
CAAAGGATCTTCTTGAGATCCTTTTTTTCTGCGCGTAATCTGCTGCTTGCAAACAAAAAAACCACCGCTA
CCAGCGGTGGTTTGTTTGCCGGATCAAGAGCTACCAACTCTTTTTCCGAAGGTAACTGGCTTCAGCAGAG
CGCAGATACCAAATACTGTCCTTCTAGTGTAGCCGTAGTTAGGCCACCACTTCAAGAACTCTGTAGCACC
GCCTACATACCTCGCTCTGCTAATCCTGTTACCAGTGGCTGCTGCCAGTGGCGATAAGTCGTGTCTTACC
GGGTTGGACTCAAGACGATAGTTACCGGATAAGGCGCAGCGGTCGGGCTGA
Features (pLannotate 1.2.2; 12 found; start..end, strand, type, name):
    456..595     -  misc_feature   bom: basis of mobility region from pBR322
    697..888     -  CDS            rop: Rop protein, which maintains plasmids at low copy number; rop
    928..1038    +  CDS            mbeC (fragment): MBEC_ECOLX - Experimental evidence at protein level: Swiss-Prot protein existence level 1. Required for efficient mobilization of ColE1 plasmid and is thus essential to promote the specific transfer of the plasmid during conjugation. Probably functions by inducing DNA bending, helping the MbeA relaxase to melt the DNA around the nic site and cleave the phosphodiester bond. Binds specifically double-stranded DNA (dsDNA) containing the ColE1 oriT but does not recognize the inverted repeat (IR). From Escherichia coli.
   1125..1143    +  promoter       T7 promoter: promoter for bacteriophage T7 RNA polymerase
   1181..1203    +  RBS            RBS: efficient ribosome binding site from bacteriophage T7 gene 10 (Olins and Rangwala, 1989)
   1214..1291    +  CDS            CBP: calmodulin-binding peptide derived from skeletal muscle myosin light chain kinase; binds calmodulin with nanomolar affinity in the presence of calcium
   1477..1526    +  CDS            SET1 (fragment): solubility-enhancement tag derived from T7 phage gene 10B
   1534..1581    +  terminator     T7 terminator: transcription terminator for bacteriophage T7 RNA polymerase
   1646..1737    +  promoter       AmpR promoter: bla
   1738..2595    +  CDS            bla: BLAT_ECOLX - Experimental evidence at protein level: Swiss-Prot protein existence level 1. TEM-type are the most prevalent beta-lactamases in enterobacteria; they hydrolyze the beta-lactam bond in susceptible beta-lactam antibiotics, thus conferring resistance to penicillins and cephalosporins. TEM-3 and TEM-4 are capable of hydrolyzing cefotaxime and ceftazidime. TEM-5 is capable of hydrolyzing ceftazidime. TEM-6 is capable of hydrolyzing ceftazidime and aztreonam. TEM-8/CAZ-2, TEM- 16/CAZ-7 and TEM-24/CAZ-6 are markedly active against ceftazidime. IRT- 4 shows resistance to beta-lactamase in
   2602..2638    +  terminator     fd terminator (fragment): central terminator from bacteriophage fd (Otsuka and Kunisawa, 1982)
   2673..270     +  rep_origin     ori (across the origin): high-copy-number ColE1/pMB1/pBR322/pUC origin of replication
