[The description below was written by a language model from this plasmid's Addgene catalogue record and pLannotate feature annotations shown in this document.]
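Description:
13 pCOLI_A_CBP is an empty bacterial expression backbone of about 3 kb, derived from pST50Trc and belonging to the InteBac suite of mutually compatible bacterial and baculovirus expression vectors. It replicates in E. coli from a ColE1/pMB1-type origin. The plasmid also carries the rop gene and the pBR322 bom region, which fits the catalogue's low-copy designation, since Rop restrains copy number at this type of origin. A short mbeC fragment annotated nearby appears to be a remnant of the ColE1-derived backbone rather than a functional element. Selection is by ampicillin, through the TEM beta-lactamase gene (bla) expressed from its own promoter and followed by a fragment of the phage fd terminator.

The expression cassette consists of a T7 promoter, the efficient ribosome binding site from T7 gene 10, and an open reading frame that begins with a calmodulin-binding peptide (CBP). Next comes the custom multiple cloning site added for InteBac compatibility, and the cassette ends with a T7 terminator. A gene inserted by Gibson assembly is therefore produced as an N-terminal CBP fusion, which can be purified on calmodulin resin in the presence of calcium. The catalogue entry says the tag is removable with 3C protease, although the cleavage site is not annotated separately in the feature table. The small "SET1" fragment just upstream of the terminator is probably a sequence-similarity hit to T7 gene 10-derived sequence, not an intended solubility tag. Transcription depends on T7 RNA polymerase, so protein production requires a host strain that supplies it. No lac operator or lacI gene is annotated. The vector is intended for recombinant protein expression in E. coli.
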