Addgene plasmid #160155: 13 pCOLI_A_CBP
Purpose: (Empty Backbone) N-term CBP 3C cleavable Amp resistant bacterial expression vector
Depositing lab: John Weir. Depositing organization: Friedrich Miescher Laboratory. Publication: InteBac - An integrated bacterial and baculovirus expression vector suite. Altmannova V, Blaha A, Astrinidis S, Reichle H, Weir JR. Protein Sci. 2020 Sep 21. doi: 10.1002/pro.3957. PubMed 32955754.
Backbone
  Vector backbone: pST50Trc
  Modifications to backbone: Custom MCS added to the vector for full compatibility within the InteBac system
  Vector type: Bacterial Expression
  Promoter: T7
  Tag / fusion protein: CBP (N terminal on backbone)
Growth in bacteria
  Bacterial resistance: Ampicillin, 100 μg/mL
  Growth temperature: 37°C
  Growth strain: DH5alpha
  Copy number: Low Copy
Gene/Insert
  Cloning method: Gibson Cloning
  Sequencing primers: 5′ T7_fwd; 3′ T7_rev
Terms and licenses: Academic/Nonprofit Terms; Industry Terms: Not Available to Industry
How to cite: 13 pCOLI_A_CBP was a gift from John Weir (Addgene plasmid # 160155 ; http://n2t.net/addgene:160155 ; RRID:Addgene_160155)
